Addgene plasmid #139306: iRFP-N1-PI-PLCC100-FRB
Purpose: C-terminal half of split PI-PLC
Depositing lab: Gerry Hammond. Publication: Probing the subcellular distribution of phosphatidylinositol reveals a surprising lack at the plasma membrane. Zewe JP, Miller AM, Sangappa S, Wills RC, Goulden BD, Hammond GRV. J Cell Biol. 2020 Mar 2;219(3). pii: 133808. doi: 10.1083/jcb.201906127. PubMed 32211893.
Backbone
  Vector backbone: piRFP-N1
  Vector type: Mammalian Expression
Growth in bacteria
  Bacterial resistance: Kanamycin, 50 μg/mL
  Growth temperature: 37°C
  Growth strain: DH5alpha
  Copy number: High Copy
Gene/Insert
  Gene/Insert name: L. monocytogenes PI-PLC(188-287):IGTAGPRSANS[GA]4: MTOR(2021-2113):iRFP
  Species: Other
  Cloning method: Gibson Cloning
Terms and licenses: Academic/Nonprofit Terms; Industry Terms: Not Available to Industry
How to cite: iRFP-N1-PI-PLCC100-FRB was a gift from Gerry Hammond (Addgene plasmid # 139306 ; http://n2t.net/addgene:139306 ; RRID:Addgene_139306)
