[The description below was written by a language model from this plasmid's Addgene catalogue record and pLannotate feature annotations shown in this document.]
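Description:
iRFP-N1-PI-PLCC100-FRB is a mammalian expression plasmid built on the piRFP-N1 backbone, an N1-style vector in which the insert is fused upstream of the near-infrared fluorescent protein iRFP713. It is maintained in E. coli as a high-copy plasmid through a ColE1/pUC-type origin and also carries an f1 origin. Selection relies on a single NeoR/KanR (Tn5 aminoglycoside phosphotransferase) gene placed behind tandem bacterial (AmpR) and SV40 early promoters and followed by an HSV TK polyadenylation signal, so the same marker gives kanamycin resistance in bacteria and can give G418 resistance in mammalian cells. The short large T antigen, ble and bGH poly(A) fragments in the feature table look like backbone remnants or partial annotation matches rather than functional parts.

The payload is a single fusion open reading frame driven by the CMV immediate early enhancer and promoter and terminated by the SV40 poly(A) signal. It begins with residues 188–287 of the Listeria monocytogenes phosphatidylinositol-specific phospholipase C (plcA). This is joined through a flexible glycine/alanine-containing linker, which spans residual multiple cloning site sequence, to the FRB domain of mTOR (residues 2021–2113), followed by iRFP713, which requires biliverdin as a cofactor for fluorescence.

The record describes the plasmid as the C-terminal half of a split PI-PLC. FRB binds FKBP in the presence of rapamycin, so the design implies chemically induced dimerisation with a complementary N-terminal half, presumably on an FKBP-bearing partner construct that is not described here, to reconstitute enzyme activity on demand. The iRFP tag allows expression and localisation of the fragment to be followed. The associated publication concerns mapping the subcellular distribution of phosphatidylinositol.
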