Features (pLannotate 1.2.2; 16 found; start..end, strand, type, name):
     61..364     +  enhancer       CMV enhancer: human cytomegalovirus immediate early enhancer
    365..568     +  promoter       CMV promoter: human cytomegalovirus (CMV) immediate early promoter
    603..902     +  CDS            plcA (fragment): PLC_LISMO - Also known as pic. Experimental evidence at protein level: Swiss-Prot protein existence level 1. Cleaves glycosylphosphatidylinositol (GPI) and phosphatidylinositol (PI) anchors but not PI phosphates. Important factor in pathogenesis, PI-PLC activity is present only in virulent listeria species. It may participate in the lysis of the phagolysosomal membrane. From Listeria monocytogenes serovar 1/2a (strain ATCC BAA-679 / EGD-e).
    905..925     +  misc_feature   MCS (fragment): multiple cloning site
    972..1250    +  CDS            FRB: FKBP-rapamycin binding domain of human FRAP
   1296..2243    +  CDS            iRFP713: iRFP713 is a basic (constitutively fluorescent) near ir fluorescent protein published in 2011, derived from Rhodopseudomonas palustris. It has low acid sensitivity. It requires the cofactor biliverdin for fluorescence.
   2263..2346    +  CDS            large T antigen (fragment): large T antigen from SV40 (simian virus 40)
   2369..2490    +  polyA_signal   SV40 poly(A) signal: SV40 polyadenylation signal
   2524..2952    -  rep_origin     f1 ori (sequence partly withheld): f1 bacteriophage origin of replication; arrow indicates direction of (+) strand synthesis
   2979..3083    +  promoter       AmpR promoter: bla
   3085..3442    +  promoter       SV40 promoter: SV40 enhancer and early promoter
   3477..4271    +  CDS            NeoR/KanR: aminoglycoside phosphotransferase from Tn5; aph(3')-II (or nptII); confers resistance to neomycin, kanamycin, and G418 (Geneticin®)
   4292..4444    +  CDS            ble (fragment): BLE_KLEPN - Experimental evidence at protein level: Swiss-Prot protein existence level 1. Binding protein with a strong affinity to the bleomycin family of antibiotics. Binds to CL990; an antimitotic-antibiotic compound. From Klebsiella pneumoniae.
   4503..4550    +  polyA_signal   HSV TK poly(A) signal: herpes simplex virus thymidine kinase polyadenylation signal (Cole and Stacy, 1985)
   4641..4657    -  polyA_signal   bGH poly(A) signal (fragment): bovine growth hormone polyadenylation signal
   4879..5467    +  rep_origin     ori: high-copy-number ColE1/pMB1/pBR322/pUC origin of replication
>Addgene plasmid #139306 | iRFP-N1-PI-PLCC100-FRB | depositor full sequence | sequence record 269436 | Full Sequence
TAGTTATTAATAGTAATCAATTACGGGGTCATTAGTTCATAGCCCATATATGGAGTTCCGCGTTACATAA
CTTACGGTAAATGGCCCGCCTGGCTGACCGCCCAACGACCCCCGCCCATTGACGTCAATAATGACGTATG
TTCCCATAGTAACGCCAATAGGGACTTTCCATTGACGTCAATGGGTGGAGTATTTACGGTAAACTGCCCA
CTTGGCAGTACATCAAGTGTATCATATGCCAAGTACGCCCCCTATTGACGTCAATGACGGTAAATGGCCC
GCCTGGCATTATGCCCAGTACATGACCTTATGGGACTTTCCTACTTGGCAGTACATCTACGTATTAGTCA
TCGCTATTACCATGGTGATGCGGTTTTGGCAGTACATCAATGGGCGTGGATAGCGGTTTGACTCACGGGG
ATTTCCAAGTCTCCACCCCATTGACGTCAATGGGAGTTTGTTTTGGCACCAAAATCAACGGGACTTTCCA
AAATGTCGTAACAACTCCGCCCCATTGACGCAAATGGGCGGTAGGCGTGTACGGTGGGAGGTCTATATAA
GCAGAGCTGGTTTAGTGAACCGTCAGATCCGCTAGCACCATGGGCGCACCTAACCAAGTAATTCAAGATG
ACTACAATGGTCCGAGTGTGAAAACAAAATTCAAAGAGATTGTCCAGACTGCTTATCAAGCTTCCAAAGC
GGACAATAAACTTTTTCTTAACCATATTAGCGCCACTTCATTAACATTCACACCTCGTCAGTATGCTGCA
GCATTAAACAACAAAGTAGAGCAATTCGTACTCAACTTAACATCGGAAAAAGTTCGAGGATTAGGCATAC
TAATCATGGACTTCCCCGAAAAACAAACAATTAAAAACATCATAAAAAACAATAAATTCAACATCGGTAC
CGCGGGCCCGAGATCTGCGAATTCAGGTGCTGGTGCTGGTGCTGGTGCTATCCTATCTAGAATCCTCTGG
CATGAGATGTGGCATGAAGGCCTGGAAGAGGCATCTCGTTTGTACTTTGGGGAAAGGAACGTGAAAGGCA
TGTTTGAGGTGCTGGAGCCCTTGCATGCTATGATGGAACGGGGCCCCCAGACTCTGAAGGAAACATCCTT
TAATCAGGCCTATGGTCGAGATTTAATGGAGGCCCAAGAGTGGTGCAGGAAGTACATGAAATCAGGGAAT
GTCAAGGACCTCACCCAAGCCTGGGACCTCTATTATCATGTGTTCCGACGAATCTCAAAGACTAGTTATC
CGTACGACGTACCAGACTACGCACCGGTCGCCACCATGGCGGAAGGATCCGTCGCCAGGCAGCCTGACCT
CTTGACCTGCGACGATGAGCCGATCCATATCCCCGGTGCCATCCAACCGCATGGACTGCTGCTCGCCCTC
GCCGCCGACATGACGATCGTTGCCGGCAGCGACAACCTTCCCGAACTCACCGGACTGGCGATCGGCGCCC
TGATCGGCCGCTCTGCGGCCGATGTCTTCGACTCGGAGACGCACAACCGTCTGACGATCGCCTTGGCCGA
GCCCGGGGCGGCCGTCGGAGCACCGATCACTGTCGGCTTCACGATGCGAAAGGACGCAGGCTTCATCGGC
TCCTGGCATCGCCATGATCAGCTCATCTTCCTCGAGCTCGAGCCTCCCCAGCGGGACGTCGCCGAGCCGC
AGGCGTTCTTCCGCCGCACCAACAGCGCCATCCGCCGCCTGCAGGCCGCCGAAACCTTGGAAAGCGCCTG
CGCCGCCGCGGCGCAAGAGGTGCGGAAGATTACCGGCTTCGATCGGGTGATGATCTATCGCTTCGCCTCC
GACTTCAGCGGCGAAGTGATCGCAGAGGATCGGTGCGCCGAGGTCGAGTCAAAACTAGGCCTGCACTATC
CTGCCTCAACCGTGCCGGCGCAGGCCCGTCGGCTCTATACCATCAACCCGGTACGGATCATTCCCGATAT
CAATTATCGGCCGGTGCCGGTCACCCCAGACCTCAATCCGGTCACCGGGCGGCCGATTGATCTTAGCTTC
GCCATCCTGCGCAGCGTCTCGCCCGTCCATCTGGAATTCATGCGCAACATAGGCATGCACGGCACGATGT
CGATCTCGATTTTGCGCGGCGAGCGACTGTGGGGATTGATCGTTTGCCATCACCGAACGCCGTACTACGT
CGATCTCGATGGCCGCCAAGCCTGCGAGCTAGTCGCCCAGGTTCTGGCCTGGCAGATCGGCGTGATGGAA
GAGTGAAGCGGCCGCGACTCTAGATCATAATCAGCCATACCACATTTGTAGAGGTTTTACTTGCTTTAAA
AAACCTCCCACACCTCCCCCTGAACCTGAAACATAAAATGAATGCAATTGTTGTTGTTAACTTGTTTATT
GCAGCTTATAATGGTTACAAATAAAGCAATAGCATCACAAATTTCACAAATAAAGCATTTTTTTCACTGC
ATTCTAGTTGTGGTTTGTCCAAACTCATCAATGTATCTTAAGGCGTAAATTGTAAGCGTTAATATTTTGT
TAAAATTCGCGTTAAATTTTTGTTAAATCAGCTCATTTTTTAACCAATAGGCCGAAATCGGCAAAATCCC
TTATAAATCAAAAGAATAGACCGAGATAGGGT
[37 nt withheld, positions 2623-2659]
AAAGAACGTGGACTCCAACGTCAAAGG
[49 nt withheld, positions 2687-2735]
T
[91 nt withheld, positions 2737-2827]
G
[124 nt withheld, positions 2829-2952]
CAGGTGGCACTTTTCGGGGAAATGTGCGCGGAACCCCTATTTGTTTATTTTTCTAAATACATTCAAATAT
GTATCCGCTCATGAGACAATAACCCTGATAAATGCTTCAATAATATTGAAAAAGGAAGAGTCCTGAGGCG
GAAAGAACCAGCTGTGGAATGTGTGTCAGTTAGGGTGTGGAAAGTCCCCAGGCTCCCCAGCAGGCAGAAG
TATGCAAAGCATGCATCTCAATTAGTCAGCAACCAGGTGTGGAAAGTCCCCAGGCTCCCCAGCAGGCAGA
AGTATGCAAAGCATGCATCTCAATTAGTCAGCAACCATAGTCCCGCCCCTAACTCCGCCCATCCCGCCCC
TAACTCCGCCCAGTTCCGCCCATTCTCCGCCCCATGGCTGACTAATTTTTTTTATTTATGCAGAGGCCGA
GGCCGCCTCGGCCTCTGAGCTATTCCAGAAGTAGTGAGGAGGCTTTTTTGGAGGCCTAGGCTTTTGCAAA
GATCGATCAAGAGACAGGATGAGGATCGTTTCGCATGATTGAACAAGATGGATTGCACGCAGGTTCTCCG
GCCGCTTGGGTGGAGAGGCTATTCGGCTATGACTGGGCACAACAGACAATCGGCTGCTCTGATGCCGCCG
TGTTCCGGCTGTCAGCGCAGGGGCGCCCGGTTCTTTTTGTCAAGACCGACCTGTCCGGTGCCCTGAATGA
ACTGCAAGACGAGGCAGCGCGGCTATCGTGGCTGGCCACGACGGGCGTTCCTTGCGCAGCTGTGCTCGAC
GTTGTCACTGAAGCGGGAAGGGACTGGCTGCTATTGGGCGAAGTGCCGGGGCAGGATCTCCTGTCATCTC
ACCTTGCTCCTGCCGAGAAAGTATCCATCATGGCTGATGCAATGCGGCGGCTGCATACGCTTGATCCGGC
TACCTGCCCATTCGACCACCAAGCGAAACATCGCATCGAGCGAGCACGTACTCGGATGGAAGCCGGTCTT
GTCGATCAGGATGATCTGGACGAAGAGCATCAGGGGCTCGCGCCAGCCGAACTGTTCGCCAGGCTCAAGG
CGAGCATGCCCGACGGCGAGGATCTCGTCGTGACCCATGGCGATGCCTGCTTGCCGAATATCATGGTGGA
AAATGGCCGCTTTTCTGGATTCATCGACTGTGGCCGGCTGGGTGTGGCGGACCGCTATCAGGACATAGCG
TTGGCTACCCGTGATATTGCTGAAGAGCTTGGCGGCGAATGGGCTGACCGCTTCCTCGTGCTTTACGGTA
TCGCCGCTCCCGATTCGCAGCGCATCGCCTTCTATCGCCTTCTTGACGAGTTCTTCTGAGCGGGACTCTG
GGGTTCGAAATGACCGACCAAGCGACGCCCAACCTGCCATCACGAGATTTCGATTCCACCGCCGCCTTCT
ATGAAAGGTTGGGCTTCGGAATCGTTTTCCGGGACGCCGGCTGGATGATCCTCCAGCGCGGGGATCTCAT
GCTGGAGTTCTTCGCCCACCCTAGGGGGAGGCTAACTGAAACACGGAAGGAGACAATACCGGAAGGAACC
CGCGCTATGACGGCAATAAAAAGACAGAATAAAACGCACGGTGTTGGGTCGTTTGTTCATAAACGCGGGG
TTCGGTCCCAGGGCTGGCACTCTGTCGATACCCCACCGAGACCCCATTGGGGCCAATACGCCCGCGTTTC
TTCCTTTTCCCCACCCCACCCCCCAAGTTCGGGTGAAGGCCCAGGGCTCGCAGCCAACGTCGGGGCGGCA
GGCCCTGCCATAGCCTCAGGTTACTCATATATACTTTAGATTGATTTAAAACTTCATTTTTAATTTAAAA
GGATCTAGGTGAAGATCCTTTTTGATAATCTCATGACCAAAATCCCTTAACGTGAGTTTTCGTTCCACTG
AGCGTCAGACCCCGTAGAAAAGATCAAAGGATCTTCTTGAGATCCTTTTTTTCTGCGCGTAATCTGCTGC
TTGCAAACAAAAAAACCACCGCTACCAGCGGTGGTTTGTTTGCCGGATCAAGAGCTACCAACTCTTTTTC
CGAAGGTAACTGGCTTCAGCAGAGCGCAGATACCAAATACTGTCCTTCTAGTGTAGCCGTAGTTAGGCCA
CCACTTCAAGAACTCTGTAGCACCGCCTACATACCTCGCTCTGCTAATCCTGTTACCAGTGGCTGCTGCC
AGTGGCGATAAGTCGTGTCTTACCGGGTTGGACTCAAGACGATAGTTACCGGATAAGGCGCAGCGGTCGG
GCTGAACGGGGGGTTCGTGCACACAGCCCAGCTTGGAGCGAACGACCTACACCGAACTGAGATACCTACA
GCGTGAGCTATGAGAAAGCGCCACGCTTCCCGAAGGGAGAAAGGCGGACAGGTATCCGGTAAGCGGCAGG
GTCGGAACAGGAGAGCGCACGAGGGAGCTTCCAGGGGGAAACGCCTGGTATCTTTATAGTCCTGTCGGGT
TTCGCCACCTCTGACTTGAGCGTCGATTTTTGTGATGCTCGTCAGGGGGGCGGAGCCTATGGAAAAACGC
CAGCAACGCGGCCTTTTTACGGTTCCTGGCCTTTTGCTGGCCTTTTGCTCACATGTTCTTTCCTGCGTTA
TCCCCTGATTCTGTGGATAACCGTATTACCGCCATGCAT
