Features (pLannotate 1.2.2; 16 found; start..end, strand, type, name):
     61..364     +  enhancer       CMV enhancer: human cytomegalovirus immediate early enhancer
    365..568     +  promoter       CMV promoter: human cytomegalovirus (CMV) immediate early promoter
    603..902     +  CDS            plcA (fragment): PLC_LISMO - Also known as pic. Experimental evidence at protein level: Swiss-Prot protein existence level 1. Cleaves glycosylphosphatidylinositol (GPI) and phosphatidylinositol (PI) anchors but not PI phosphates. Important factor in pathogenesis, PI-PLC activity is present only in virulent listeria species. It may participate in the lysis of the phagolysosomal membrane. From Listeria monocytogenes serovar 1/2a (strain ATCC BAA-679 / EGD-e).
    905..925     +  misc_feature   MCS (fragment): multiple cloning site
    972..1250    +  CDS            FRB: FKBP-rapamycin binding domain of human FRAP
   1296..2243    +  CDS            iRFP713: iRFP713 is a basic (constitutively fluorescent) near ir fluorescent protein published in 2011, derived from Rhodopseudomonas palustris. It has low acid sensitivity. It requires the cofactor biliverdin for fluorescence.
   2263..2346    +  CDS            large T antigen (fragment): large T antigen from SV40 (simian virus 40)
   2369..2490    +  polyA_signal   SV40 poly(A) signal: SV40 polyadenylation signal
   2524..2952    -  rep_origin     f1 ori (sequence partly withheld): f1 bacteriophage origin of replication; arrow indicates direction of (+) strand synthesis
   2979..3083    +  promoter       AmpR promoter: bla
   3085..3442    +  promoter       SV40 promoter: SV40 enhancer and early promoter
   3477..4271    +  CDS            NeoR/KanR: aminoglycoside phosphotransferase from Tn5; aph(3')-II (or nptII); confers resistance to neomycin, kanamycin, and G418 (Geneticin®)
   4292..4444    +  CDS            ble (fragment): BLE_KLEPN - Experimental evidence at protein level: Swiss-Prot protein existence level 1. Binding protein with a strong affinity to the bleomycin family of antibiotics. Binds to CL990; an antimitotic-antibiotic compound. From Klebsiella pneumoniae.
   4503..4550    +  polyA_signal   HSV TK poly(A) signal: herpes simplex virus thymidine kinase polyadenylation signal (Cole and Stacy, 1985)
   4641..4657    -  polyA_signal   bGH poly(A) signal (fragment): bovine growth hormone polyadenylation signal
   4879..5467    +  rep_origin     ori: high-copy-number ColE1/pMB1/pBR322/pUC origin of replication
>Addgene plasmid #139306 | iRFP-N1-PI-PLCC100-FRB | addgene full sequence | sequence record 287354 | Addgene NGS Result
TAGTTATTAATAGTAATCAATTACGGGGTCATTAGTTCATAGCCCATATATGGAGTTCCGCGTTACATAA
CTTACGGTAAATGGCCCGCCTGGCTGACCGCCCAACGACCCCCGCCCATTGACGTCAATAATGACGTATG
TTCCCATAGTAACGCCAATAGGGACTTTCCATTGACGTCAATGGGTGGAGTATTTACGGTAAACTGCCCA
CTTGGCAGTACATCAAGTGTATCATATGCCAAGTACGCCCCCTATTGACGTCAATGACGGTAAATGGCCC
GCCTGGCATTATGCCCAGTACATGACCTTATGGGACTTTCCTACTTGGCAGTACATCTACGTATTAGTCA
TCGCTATTACCATGGTGATGCGGTTTTGGCAGTACATCAATGGGCGTGGATAGCGGTTTGACTCACGGGG
ATTTCCAAGTCTCCACCCCATTGACGTCAATGGGAGTTTGTTTTGGCACCAAAATCAACGGGACTTTCCA
AAATGTCGTAACAACTCCGCCCCATTGACGCAAATGGGCGGTAGGCGTGTACGGTGGGAGGTCTATATAA
GCAGAGCTGGTTTAGTGAACCGTCAGATCCGCTAGCACCATGGGCGCACCTAACCAAGTAATTCAAGATG
ACTACAATGGTCCGAGTGTGAAAACAAAATTCAAAGAGATTGTCCAGACTGCTTATCAAGCTTCCAAAGC
GGACAATAAACTTTTTCTTAACCATATTAGCGCCACTTCATTAACATTCACACCTCGTCAGTATGCTGCA
GCATTAAACAACAAAGTAGAGCAATTCGTACTCAACTTAACATCGGAAAAAGTTCGAGGATTAGGCATAC
TAATCATGGACTTCCCCGAAAAACAAACAATTAAAAACATCATAAAAAACAATAAATTCAACATCGGTAC
CGCGGGCCCGAGATCTGCGAATTCAGGTGCTGGTGCTGGTGCTGGTGCTATCCTATCTAGAATCCTCTGG
CATGAGATGTGGCATGAAGGCCTGGAAGAGGCATCTCGTTTGTACTTTGGGGAAAGGAACGTGAAAGGCA
TGTTTGAGGTGCTGGAGCCCTTGCATGCTATGATGGAACGGGGCCCCCAGACTCTGAAGGAAACATCCTT
TAATCAGGCCTATGGTCGAGATTTAATGGAGGCCCAAGAGTGGTGCAGGAAGTACATGAAATCAGGGAAT
GTCAAGGACCTCACCCAAGCCTGGGACCTCTATTATCATGTGTTCCGACGAATCTCAAAGACTAGTTATC
CGTACGACGTACCAGACTACGCACCGGTCGCCACCATGGCGGAAGGATCCGTCGCCAGGCAGCCTGACCT
CTTGACCTGCGACGATGAGCCGATCCATATCCCCGGTGCCATCCAACCGCATGGACTGCTGCTCGCCCTC
GCCGCCGACATGACGATCGTTGCCGGCAGCGACAACCTTCCCGAACTCACCGGACTGGCGATCGGCGCCC
TGATCGGCCGCTCTGCGGCCGATGTCTTCGACTCGGAGACGCACAACCGTCTGACGATCGCCTTGGCCGA
GCCCGGGGCGGCCGTCGGAGCACCGATCACTGTCGGCTTCACGATGCGAAAGGACGCAGGCTTCATCGGC
TCCTGGCATCGCCATGATCAGCTCATCTTCCTCGAGCTCGAGCCTCCCCAGCGGGACGTCGCCGAGCCGC
AGGCGTTCTTCCGCCGCACCAACAGCGCCATCCGCCGCCTGCAGGCCGCCGAAACCTTGGAAAGCGCCTG
CGCCGCCGCGGCGCAAGAGGTGCGGAAGATTACCGGCTTCGATCGGGTGATGATCTATCGCTTCGCCTCC
GACTTCAGCGGCGAAGTGATCGCAGAGGATCGGTGCGCCGAGGTCGAGTCAAAACTAGGCCTGCACTATC
CTGCCTCAACCGTGCCGGCGCAGGCCCGTCGGCTCTATACCATCAACCCGGTACGGATCATTCCCGATAT
CAATTATCGGCCGGTGCCGGTCACCCCAGACCTCAATCCGGTCACCGGGCGGCCGATTGATCTTAGCTTC
GCCATCCTGCGCAGCGTCTCGCCCGTCCATCTGGAATTCATGCGCAACATAGGCATGCACGGCACGATGT
CGATCTCGATTTTGCGCGGCGAGCGACTGTGGGGATTGATCGTTTGCCATCACCGAACGCCGTACTACGT
CGATCTCGATGGCCGCCAAGCCTGCGAGCTAGTCGCCCAGGTTCTGGCCTGGCAGATCGGCGTGATGGAA
GAGTGAAGCGGCCGCGACTCTAGATCATAATCAGCCATACCACATTTGTAGAGGTTTTACTTGCTTTAAA
AAACCTCCCACACCTCCCCCTGAACCTGAAACATAAAATGAATGCAATTGTTGTTGTTAACTTGTTTATT
GCAGCTTATAATGGTTACAAATAAAGCAATAGCATCACAAATTTCACAAATAAAGCATTTTTTTCACTGC
ATTCTAGTTGTGGTTTGTCCAAACTCATCAATGTATCTTAAGGCGTAAATTGTAAGCGTTAATATTTTGT
TAAAATTCGCGTTAAATTTTTGTTAAATCAGCTCATTTTTTAACCAATAGGCCGAAATCGGCAAAATCCC
TTATAAATCAAAAGAATAGACCGAGATAGGGT
[37 nt withheld, positions 2623-2659]
AAAGAACGTGGACTCCAACGTCAAAGG
[49 nt withheld, positions 2687-2735]
T
[91 nt withheld, positions 2737-2827]
G
[124 nt withheld, positions 2829-2952]
CAGGTGGCACTTTTCGGGGAAATGTGCGCGGAACCCCTATTTGTTTATTTTTCTAAATACATTCAAATAT
GTATCCGCTCATGAGACAATAACCCTGATAAATGCTTCAATAATATTGAAAAAGGAAGAGTCCTGAGGCG
GAAAGAACCAGCTGTGGAATGTGTGTCAGTTAGGGTGTGGAAAGTCCCCAGGCTCCCCAGCAGGCAGAAG
TATGCAAAGCATGCATCTCAATTAGTCAGCAACCAGGTGTGGAAAGTCCCCAGGCTCCCCAGCAGGCAGA
AGTATGCAAAGCATGCATCTCAATTAGTCAGCAACCATAGTCCCGCCCCTAACTCCGCCCATCCCGCCCC
TAACTCCGCCCAGTTCCGCCCATTCTCCGCCCCATGGCTGACTAATTTTTTTTATTTATGCAGAGGCCGA
GGCCGCCTCGGCCTCTGAGCTATTCCAGAAGTAGTGAGGAGGCTTTTTTGGAGGCCTAGGCTTTTGCAAA
GATCGATCAAGAGACAGGATGAGGATCGTTTCGCATGATTGAACAAGATGGATTGCACGCAGGTTCTCCG
GCCGCTTGGGTGGAGAGGCTATTCGGCTATGACTGGGCACAACAGACAATCGGCTGCTCTGATGCCGCCG
TGTTCCGGCTGTCAGCGCAGGGGCGCCCGGTTCTTTTTGTCAAGACCGACCTGTCCGGTGCCCTGAATGA
ACTGCAAGACGAGGCAGCGCGGCTATCGTGGCTGGCCACGACGGGCGTTCCTTGCGCAGCTGTGCTCGAC
GTTGTCACTGAAGCGGGAAGGGACTGGCTGCTATTGGGCGAAGTGCCGGGGCAGGATCTCCTGTCATCTC
ACCTTGCTCCTGCCGAGAAAGTATCCATCATGGCTGATGCAATGCGGCGGCTGCATACGCTTGATCCGGC
TACCTGCCCATTCGACCACCAAGCGAAACATCGCATCGAGCGAGCACGTACTCGGATGGAAGCCGGTCTT
GTCGATCAGGATGATCTGGACGAAGAGCATCAGGGGCTCGCGCCAGCCGAACTGTTCGCCAGGCTCAAGG
CGAGCATGCCCGACGGCGAGGATCTCGTCGTGACCCATGGCGATGCCTGCTTGCCGAATATCATGGTGGA
AAATGGCCGCTTTTCTGGATTCATCGACTGTGGCCGGCTGGGTGTGGCGGACCGCTATCAGGACATAGCG
TTGGCTACCCGTGATATTGCTGAAGAGCTTGGCGGCGAATGGGCTGACCGCTTCCTCGTGCTTTACGGTA
TCGCCGCTCCCGATTCGCAGCGCATCGCCTTCTATCGCCTTCTTGACGAGTTCTTCTGAGCGGGACTCTG
GGGTTCGAAATGACCGACCAAGCGACGCCCAACCTGCCATCACGAGATTTCGATTCCACCGCCGCCTTCT
ATGAAAGGTTGGGCTTCGGAATCGTTTTCCGGGACGCCGGCTGGATGATCCTCCAGCGCGGGGATCTCAT
GCTGGAGTTCTTCGCCCACCCTAGGGGGAGGCTAACTGAAACACGGAAGGAGACAATACCGGAAGGAACC
CGCGCTATGACGGCAATAAAAAGACAGAATAAAACGCACGGTGTTGGGTCGTTTGTTCATAAACGCGGGG
TTCGGTCCCAGGGCTGGCACTCTGTCGATACCCCACCGAGACCCCATTGGGGCCAATACGCCCGCGTTTC
TTCCTTTTCCCCACCCCACCCCCCAAGTTCGGGTGAAGGCCCAGGGCTCGCAGCCAACGTCGGGGCGGCA
GGCCCTGCCATAGCCTCAGGTTACTCATATATACTTTAGATTGATTTAAAACTTCATTTTTAATTTAAAA
GGATCTAGGTGAAGATCCTTTTTGATAATCTCATGACCAAAATCCCTTAACGTGAGTTTTCGTTCCACTG
AGCGTCAGACCCCGTAGAAAAGATCAAAGGATCTTCTTGAGATCCTTTTTTTCTGCGCGTAATCTGCTGC
TTGCAAACAAAAAAACCACCGCTACCAGCGGTGGTTTGTTTGCCGGATCAAGAGCTACCAACTCTTTTTC
CGAAGGTAACTGGCTTCAGCAGAGCGCAGATACCAAATACTGTTCTTCTAGTGTAGCCGTAGTTAGGCCA
CCACTTCAAGAACTCTGTAGCACCGCCTACATACCTCGCTCTGCTAATCCTGTTACCAGTGGCTGCTGCC
AGTGGCGATAAGTCGTGTCTTACCGGGTTGGACTCAAGACGATAGTTACCGGATAAGGCGCAGCGGTCGG
GCTGAACGGGGGGTTCGTGCACACAGCCCAGCTTGGAGCGAACGACCTACACCGAACTGAGATACCTACA
GCGTGAGCTATGAGAAAGCGCCACGCTTCCCGAAGGGAGAAAGGCGGACAGGTATCCGGTAAGCGGCAGG
GTCGGAACAGGAGAGCGCACGAGGGAGCTTCCAGGGGGAAACGCCTGGTATCTTTATAGTCCTGTCGGGT
TTCGCCACCTCTGACTTGAGCGTCGATTTTTGTGATGCTCGTCAGGGGGGCGGAGCCTATGGAAAAACGC
CAGCAACGCGGCCTTTTTACGGTTCCTGGCCTTTTGCTGGCCTTTTGCTCACATGTTCTTTCCTGCGTTA
TCCCCTGATTCTGTGGATAACCGTATTACCGCCATGCAT
